Addgene plasmid #203177: pTL-DHDDS
Purpose: Centromeric yeast expression vector for hDHDDS
Depositing lab: William Sessa. Depositing organization: Yale University. Publication: De novo DHDDS variants cause a neurodevelopmental and neurodegenerative disorder with myoclonus. Galosi S, Edani BH, Martinelli S, Hansikova H, Eklund EA, Caputi C, Masuelli L, Corsten-Janssen N, Srour M, Oegema R, Bosch DGM, Ellis CA, Amlie-Wolf L, Accogli A, Atallah I, Averdunk L, Baranano KW, Bei R, Bagnasco I, Brusco A, Demarest S, Alaix AS, Di Bonaventura C, Distelmaier F, Elmslie F, Gan-Or Z, Good JM, Gripp K, Kamsteeg EJ, Macnamara E, Marcelis C, Mercier N, Peeden J, Pizzi S, Pannone L, Shinawi M, Toro C, Verbeek NE, Venkateswaran S, Wheeler PG, Zdrazilova L, Zhang R, Zorzi G, Guerrini R, Sessa WC, Lefeber DJ, Tartaglia M, Hamdan FF, Grabinska KA, Leuzzi V. Brain. 2022 Mar 29;145(1):208-223. doi: 10.1093/brain/awab299. PubMed 34382076.
Backbone
  Vector backbone: pTL
  Vector type: Yeast Expression
  Selectable markers: LEU2
Growth in bacteria
  Bacterial resistance: Ampicillin, 100 μg/mL
  Growth temperature: 37°C
  Growth strain: DH5alpha
  Copy number: High Copy
Gene/Insert
  Gene/Insert name: DHDDS (alt name: hCIT)
  Species: H. sapiens (human)
  Entrez Gene: DHDDS (a.k.a. CIT, CPT, DEDSM, DS, HDS, RP59, hCIT)
  Promoter: RER2
  Cloning method: Gibson Cloning
Terms and licenses: Academic/Nonprofit Terms; Industry Terms: Not Available to Industry
How to cite: pTL-DHDDS was a gift from William Sessa (Addgene plasmid # 203177 ; http://n2t.net/addgene:203177 ; RRID:Addgene_203177)
