[The description below was written by a language model from this plasmid's Addgene catalogue record and pLannotate feature annotations shown in this document.]
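Description:
pTL-DHDDS is a low-copy centromeric shuttle vector for expressing human DHDDS (also called hCIT) in Saccharomyces cerevisiae. In yeast it is maintained through a CEN/ARS element (CEN4 centromere fused to ARS1), which gives stable, roughly single-copy inheritance, and it is selected by the LEU2 auxotrophic marker driven by its own promoter. In E. coli it replicates from a high-copy ColE1/pUC-type origin and is selected with ampicillin through the β-lactamase gene.

The payload is the full human DHDDS coding sequence, inserted by Gibson assembly and followed by the yeast CYC1 transcription terminator. The catalogue entry gives RER2 as the promoter; it is not annotated as such in the feature table, but the region upstream of the DHDDS open reading frame includes an oppositely oriented fragment of yeast COQ1, which probably reflects genomic sequence carried in with the promoter. RER2 encodes a yeast cis-prenyltransferase, so this arrangement places the human enzyme under the control of a native yeast promoter from a functionally related gene rather than a strong heterologous one. No epitope tag or reporter is annotated on the insert. DHDDS partners with NUS1 to form the dehydrodolichyl diphosphate synthase complex, which builds the precursor of dolichol phosphate needed for protein glycosylation in the ER.

The remaining hits, including small fragments of lacI, lacZα, bom, URA3 promoter, tet promoter, a VP16 activation domain and several yeast genes, appear to be backbone remnants rather than functional parts. Given the associated work on disease-causing DHDDS variants, the plasmid most likely supports functional studies of human DHDDS in yeast, though the record does not specify the assay.
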