Features (pLannotate 1.2.2; 20 found; start..end, strand, type, name):
     20..376     -  CDS            COQ1 (fragment): COQ1_YEAST - Experimental evidence at protein level: Swiss-Prot protein existence level 1. Assembly of polyisoprenoid side chains. The polyprenyl synthase of coenzyme Q biosynthesis catalyzes the formation from isopentenyl diphosphate of all trans-polyprenyl pyrophosphates generally ranging in length of between 6 and 10 isoprene units depending on the species. From Saccharomyces cerevisiae (strain ATCC 204508 / S288c) (Baker's yeast).
    617..1615    +  CDS            DHDDS: DHDDS_HUMAN - Also known as HDS. Experimental evidence at protein level: Swiss-Prot protein existence level 1. With NUS1, forms the dehydrodolichyl diphosphate synthase (DDS) complex, an essential component of the dolichol monophosphate (Dol-P) biosynthetic machinery. Both subunits contribute to enzymatic activity, i.e. condensation of multiple copies of isopentenyl pyrophosphate (IPP) to farnesyl pyrophosphate (FPP) to produce dehydrodolichyl diphosphate (Dedol-PP), a precursor of dolichol phosphate which is utilized as a sugar carrier in protein glycosylation in the endoplasmic reticulum (ER
   1650..1897    +  terminator     CYC1 terminator: S. cerevisiae CYC1; transcription terminator for CYC1
   1944..1960    -  protein_bind   lac operator: The lac repressor binds to the lac operator to inhibit transcription in E. coli. This inhibition can be relieved by adding lactose or isopropyl-β-D-thiogalactopyranoside (IPTG). lac repressor encoded by lacI
   1968..1998    -  promoter       lac promoter: promoter for the E. coli lac operon
   2013..2034    -  protein_bind   CAP binding site: CAP binding activates transcription in the presence of cAMP. E. coli catabolite activator protein
   2047..2139    -  CDS            lacI (fragment): lac repressor; lacI; The lac repressor binds to the lac operator to inhibit transcription in E. coli. This inhibition can be relieved by adding lactose or isopropyl-β-D-thiogalactopyranoside (IPTG).
   2322..2910    -  rep_origin     ori: high-copy-number ColE1/pMB1/pBR322/pUC origin of replication
   3081..3941    -  CDS            AmpR: β-lactamase; bla; confers resistance to ampicillin, carbenicillin, and related antibiotics
   3942..4046    -  promoter       AmpR promoter: bla
   4157..4290    +  promoter       URA3 promoter (fragment): S. cerevisiae URA3
   4292..4694    +  promoter       LEU2 promoter: S. cerevisiae LEU2
   4695..5789    +  CDS            LEU2: 3-isopropylmalate dehydrogenase, required for leucine biosynthesis; S. cerevisiae LEU2; yeast auxotrophic marker
   6151..6261    -  CDS            NFS1 (fragment): NFS1_YEAST - Also known as SPL1 From Saccharomyces cerevisiae (strain ATCC 204508 / S288c) (Baker's yeast).
   6339..6357    +  promoter       tet promoter (fragment): E. coli promoter for tetracycline efflux protein gene
   6584..7746    +  misc_feature   CEN/ARS: S. cerevisiae CEN4 centromere fused to the autonomously replicating sequence ARS1/ARS416
   8194..8304    -  CDS            RMD1 (fragment): RMD1_YEAST - Experimental evidence at protein level: Swiss-Prot protein existence level 1. Required for sporulation where it is believed to have a role in meiotic nuclear division. From Saccharomyces cerevisiae (strain ATCC 204508 / S288c) (Baker's yeast).
   8309..8360    +  misc_feature   bom (fragment): basis of mobility region from pBR322
   8366..8523    -  CDS            lacZα (fragment): LacZα fragment of β-galactosidase; lacZ fragment
   8550..8718    -  CDS            VP16 AD (fragment): transcriptional activation domain of herpes simplex virus protein VP16 (Triezenberg et al., 1988; Cousens et al., 1989); UL48
>Addgene plasmid #203177 | pTL-DHDDS | addgene full sequence | sequence record 400879 | Addgene NGS Result
TTCGGGGGATCCGTTTAAACTCCTCAGGAACATCCGACTTGTCAATTTTCAAGTGATTTCTTTCTGTCAT
GGGAATTTCAGAAAGTGCTCTTGACAACAACAACACTAACAAGGGACGTACTTTTTTGCCTTCTGTTTCA
AAATAGTAACTAGTAACCTTGTTTAGCACCGGATGGCCAGACCCGATGAGGGCAACTATATTTTTGGCCA
ATGTGTTCATCTCCTTCGAGACTAATGATATGGGATTATTCCAAAGAATCTTGGGAGTTACCAACTTACT
GGCAGCGTTTAAAGCAACTGCAAAGGAGGATTTAAAGCGGCATCTTCGAGATGAAATCAATTTGATGTGA
TGAGCAGCGCCAGACCTTTGAAACATCGTCCCACTGTACTCAATTCGGACTGAATGGCACACTTCTTGTG
TTGTAGAAAATCTCTATAGATTATAATGTGTCTTACTTTAATCTTCTAATCCCCTAACCCTGTTACCCTC
GCTCGGGCTTTTTCCGAAGATGCCAACAAAATGCTTAGAATGAAAAAAAAAAAAATTTTCGTAATAATGA
CAGGTTTCAATAGAACTTAAGCAGTAAAAATAGGGTAAACACAGGTAAAAGACGGTATGTCATGGATCAA
GGAAGGAGAGCTGTCACTTTGGGAGCGGTTCTGTGCCAACATCATAAAGGCAGGCCCAATGCCGAAACAC
ATTGCATTCATAATGGACGGGAACCGTCGCTATGCCAAGAAGTGCCAGGTGGAGCGGCAGGAAGGCCACT
CACAGGGCTTCAACAAGCTAGCTGAGACTCTGCGGTGGTGTTTGAACCTGGGCATCCTAGAGGTGACAGT
CTACGCATTCAGCATTGAGAACTTCAAACGCTCCAAGAGTGAGGTAGACGGGCTTATGGATCTGGCCCGG
CAGAAGTTCAGCCGCTTGATGGAAGAAAAGGAGAAACTGCAGAAGCATGGGGTGTGTATCCGGGTCCTGG
GCGATCTGCACTTGTTGCCCTTGGATCTCCAGGAGCTGATTGCACAAGCTGTACAGGCCACGAAGAACTA
CAACAAGTGTTTCCTGAATGTCTGTTTTGCATACACATCCCGTCATGAGATCAGCAATGCTGTGAGAGAG
ATGGCCTGGGGGGTGGAGCAAGGCCTGTTGGATCCCAGTGATATCTCTGAGTCTCTGCTTGATAAGTGCC
TCTATACCAACCGCTCTCCTCATCCTGACATCTTGATACGGACTTCTGGAGAAGTGCGGCTGAGTGACTT
CTTGCTATGGCAGACCTCTCACTCCTGCCTGGTGTTCCAACCCGTTCTGTGGCCAGAGTATACATTTTGG
AACCTCTTCGAGGCCATCCTGCAGTTCCAGATGAACCATAGCATGCTTCAGAAGGCCCGAGACATGTATG
CAGAGGAGCGGAAGAGGCAGCAGCTGGAGAGGGACCAGGCTACAGTGACAGAGCAGCTGCTGCGAGAGGG
GCTCCAAGCCAGTGGGGACGCCCAGCTCCGAAGGACACGCTTGCACAAACTCTCGGCCAGACGGGAAGAG
CGAGTCCAAGGCTTCCTGCAGGCCTTGGAACTCAAGCGAGCTGACTGGCTGGCCCGTCTGGGCACTGCAT
CAGCCTGAGCGGCCGCTAGGGCCCTGCAGGAGGGCCGCATCATGTAATTAGTTATGTCACGCTTACATTC
ACGCCCTCCCCCCACATCCGCTCTAACCGAAAAGGAAGGAGTTAGACAACCTGAAGTCTAGGTCCCTATT
TATTTTTTTATAGTTATGTTAGTATTAAGAACGTTATTTATATTTCAAATTTTTCTTTTTTTTCTGTACA
GACGCGTGTACGCATGTAACATTATACTGAAAACCTTGCTTGAGAAGGTTTTGGGACGCTCGAAGGCTTT
AATTTGCGGCCAAGCTTGGCGTAATCATGGTCATAGCTGTTTCCTGTGTGAAATTGTTATCCGCTCACAA
TTCCACACAACATACGAGCCGGAAGCATAAAGTGTAAAGCCTGGGGTGCCTAATGAGTGAGCTAACTCAC
ATTAATTGCGTTGCGCTCACTGCCCGCTTTCCAGTCGGGAAACCTGTCGTGCCAGCTGCATTAATGAATC
GGCCAACGCGCGGGGAGAGGCGGTTTGCGTATTGGGCGCTCTTCCGCTTCCTCGCTCACTGACTCGCTGC
GCTCGGTCGTTCGGCTGCGGCGAGCGGTATCAGCTCACTCAAAGGCGGTAATACGGTTATCCACAGAATC
AGGGGATAACGCAGGAAAGAACATGTGAGCAAAAGGCCAGCAAAAGGCCAGGAACCGTAAAAAGGCCGCG
TTGCTGGCGTTTTTCCATAGGCTCCGCCCCCCTGACGAGCATCACAAAAATCGACGCTCAAGTCAGAGGT
GGCGAAACCCGACAGGACTATAAAGATACCAGGCGTTTCCCCCTGGAAGCTCCCTCGTGCGCTCTCCTGT
TCCGACCCTGCCGCTTACCGGATACCTGTCCGCCTTTCTCCCTTCGGGAAGCGTGGCGCTTTCTCATAGC
TCACGCTGTAGGTATCTCAGTTCGGTGTAGGTCGTTCGCTCCAAGCTGGGCTGTGTGCACGAACCCCCCG
TTCAGCCCGACCGCTGCGCCTTATCCGGTAACTATCGTCTTGAGTCCAACCCGGTAAGACACGACTTATC
GCCACTGGCAGCAGCCACTGGTAACAGGATTAGCAGAGCGAGGTATGTAGGCGGTGCTACAGAGTTCTTG
AAGTGGTGGCCTAACTACGGCTACACTAGAAGAACAGTATTTGGTATCTGCGCTCTGCTGAAGCCAGTTA
CCTTCGGAAAAAGAGTTGGTAGCTCTTGATCCGGCAAACAAACCACCGCTGGTAGCGGTGGTTTTTTTGT
TTGCAAGCAGCAGATTACGCGCAGAAAAAAAGGATCTCAAGAAGATCCTTTGATCTTTTCTACGGGGTCT
GACGCTCAGTGGAACGAAAACTCACGTTAAGGGATTTTGGTCATGAGATTATCAAAAAGGATCTTCACCT
AGATCCTTTTAAATTAAAAATGAAGTTTTAAATCAATCTAAAGTATATATGAGTAAACTTGGTCTGACAG
TTACCAATGCTTAATCAGTGAGGCACCTATCTCAGCGATCTGTCTATTTCGTTCATCCATAGTTGCCTGA
CTCCCCGTCGTGTAGATAACTACGATACGGGAGGGCTTACCATCTGGCCCCAGTGCTGCAATGATACCGC
GAGACCCACGCTCACCGGCTCCAGATTTATCAGCAATAAACCAGCCAGCCGGAAGGGCCGAGCGCAGAAG
TGGTCCTGCAACTTTATCCGCCTCCATCCAGTCTATTAATTGTTGCCGGGAAGCTAGAGTAAGTAGTTCG
CCAGTTAATAGTTTGCGCAACGTTGTTGCCATTGCTACAGGCATCGTGGTGTCACGCTCGTCGTTTGGTA
TGGCTTCATTCAGCTCCGGTTCCCAACGATCAAGGCGAGTTACATGATCCCCCATGTTGTGCAAAAAAGC
GGTTAGCTCCTTCGGTCCTCCGATCGTTGTCAGAAGTAAGTTGGCCGCAGTGTTATCACTCATGGTTATG
GCAGCACTGCATAATTCTCTTACTGTCATGCCATCCGTAAGATGCTTTTCTGTGACTGGTGAGTACTCAA
CCAAGTCATTCTGAGAATAGTGTATGCGGCGACCGAGTTGCTCTTGCCCGGCGTCAATACGGGATAATAC
CGCGCCACATAGCAGAACTTTAAAAGTGCTCATCATTGGAAAACGTTCTTCGGGGCGAAAACTCTCAAGG
ATCTTACCGCTGTTGAGATCCAGTTCGATGTAACCCACTCGTGCACCCAACTGATCTTCAGCATCTTTTA
CTTTCACCAGCGTTTCTGGGTGAGCAAAAACAGGAAGGCAAAATGCCGCAAAAAAGGGAATAAGGGCGAC
ACGGAAATGTTGAATACTCATACTCTTCCTTTTTCAATATTATTGAAGCATTTATCAGGGTTATTGTCTC
ATGAGCGGATACATATTTGAATGTATTTAGAAAAATAAACAAATAGGGGTTCCGCGCACATTTCCCCGAA
AAGTGCCACCTGACGTCTAAGAAACCATTATTATCATGACATTAACCTATAAAAATAGGCGTATCACGAG
GCCCTTTCGTCTTCAAGAATTAGCTTTTCAATTCATCATTTTTTTTTTATTCTTTTTTTTGATTTCGGTT
TCCTTGAAATTTTTTTGATTCGGTAATCTCCGAACAGAAGGAAGAACGAAGGAAGGAGCACAGACTTAGA
TTGGTATATATACGCATATGGTGTGGGAATACTCAGGTATCGTAAGATGCAAGAGTTCGAATCTCTTAGC
AACCATTATTTTTTTCCTCAACATAACGAGAACACACAGGGGCGCTATCGCACAGAATCAAATTCGATGA
CTGGAAATTTTTTGTTAATTTCAGAGGTCGCCTGACGCATATACCTTTTTCAACTGAAAAATTGGGAGAA
AAAGGAAAGGTGAGAGCGCCGGAACCGGCTTTTCATATAGAATAGAGAAGCGTTCATGACTAAATGCTTG
CATCACAATACTTGAAGTTGACAATATTATTTAAGGACCTATTGTTTTTTCCAATAGGTGGTTAGCAATC
GTCTTACTTTCTAACTTTTCTTACCTTTTACATTTCAGCAATATATATATATATTTCAAGGATATACCAT
TCTAATGTCTGCCCCTAAGAAGATCGTCGTTTTGCCAGGTGACCACGTTGGTCAAGAAATCACAGCCGAA
GCCATTAAGGTTCTTAAAGCTATTTCTGATGTTCGTTCCAATGTCAAGTTCGATTTCGAAAATCATTTAA
TTGGTGGTGCTGCTATCGATGCTACAGGTGTTCCACTTCCAGATGAGGCGCTGGAAGCCTCCAAGAAGGC
TGATGCCGTTTTGTTAGGTGCTGTGGGTGGTCCTAAATGGGGTACCGGTAGTGTTAGACCTGAACAAGGT
TTACTAAAAATCCGTAAAGAACTTCAATTGTACGCCAACTTAAGACCATGTAACTTTGCATCCGACTCTC
TTTTAGACTTATCTCCAATCAAGCCACAATTTGCTAAAGGTACTGACTTCGTTGTTGTCAGAGAATTAGT
GGGAGGTATTTACTTTGGTAAGAGAAAGGAAGACGATGGTGATGGTGTCGCTTGGGATAGTGAACAATAC
GCCGTTCCAGAAGTGCAAAGAATCACAAGAATGGCCGCTTTCATGGCCCTACAACATGAGCCACCATTGC
CTATTTGGTCCTTGGATAAAGCTAATGTTTTGGCCTCTTCAAGATTATGGAGAAAAACTGTGGAGGAAAC
CATCAAGAACGAATTCCCTACATTGAAGGTTCGACATCAATTGATTGATTCTGCCGCCATGATCCTAGTT
AAGAACCCAACCCACCTAAATGGTATTATAATCACCAGCAACATGTTTGGTGATATCATCTCCGATGAAG
CCTCCGTTATCCCAGGTTCCTTGGGTTTGTTGCCATCTGCGTCCTTGGCCTCTTTGCCAGACAAGAACAC
CGCATTTGGTTTGTACGAACCATGCCACGGTTCTGCTCCAGATTTGCCAAAGAATAAGGTCAACCCTATC
GCCACTATCTTGTCTGCTGCAATGATGTTGAAATTGTCATTGAACTTGCCTGAAGAAGGTAAGGCCATTG
AAGATGCAGTTAAAAAGGTTTTGGATGCAGGTATCAGAACTGGTGATTTAGGTGGTTCCAACAGTACCAC
CGAAGTCGGTGATGCTGTCGCCGAAGAAGTTAAGAAAATCCTTGCTTAAAAAGATTCTCTTTTTTTATGA
TATTTGTACATAAACTTTATAAATGAAATTCATAATAGAAACGACACGAAATTACAAAATGGAATATGTT
CATAGGGTAGACGAAACTATATACGCAATCTACATACATTTATCAAGAAGGAGAAAAAGGAGGATGTAAA
GGAATACAGGTAAGCAAATTGATACTAATGGCTCAACGTGATAAGGAAAAAGAATTGCACTTTAACATTA
ATATTGACAAGGAGGAGGGCACCACACAAAAAGTTAGGTGTAACAGAAAATCATGAAACTATGATTCCTA
ATTTATATATTGGAGGATTTTCTCTAAAAAAAAAAAAATACAACAAATAAAAAACACTCAATGACCTGAC
CATTTGATGGAGTTTAAGTCAATACCTTCTTGAACCATTTCCCATAATGGTGAAAGTTCCCTCAAGAATT
TTACTCTGTCAGAAACGGCCTTAACGACGTACCGGATCATGCATGTATACTAAACTCACAAATTAGAGCT
TCAATTTAATTATATCAGTTATTACCCAATTCTCATGTTTGACAGCTTATCATCGATCGTCCAACTGCAT
GGAGATGAGTCGTGGCAAGAATACCAAGAGTTCCTCGGTTTGCCAGTTATTAAAAGACTCGTATTTCCAA
AAGACTGCAACATACTACTCAGTGCAGCTTCACAGAAACCTCATTCGTTTATTCCCTTGTTTGATTCAGA
AGCAGGTGGGACAGGTGAACTTTTGGATTGGAACTCGATTTCTGACTGGGTTGGAAGGCAAGAGAGCCCC
GAGAGCTTACATTTTATGTTAGCTGGTGGACTGACGCCAGAAAATGTTGGTGATGCGCTTAGATTAAATG
GCGTTATTGGTGTTGATGTAAGCGGAGGTGTGGAGACAAATGGTGTAAAAGACTCTAACAAAATAGCAAA
TTTCGTCAAAAATGCTAAGAAATAGGTTATTACTGAGTAGTATTTATTTAAGTATTGTTTGTGCACTTGC
CTGCAAGCCTTTTGAAAAGCAAGCATAAAAGATCTAAACATAAAATCTGTAAAATAACAAGATGTAAAGA
TAATGCTAAATCATTTGGCTTTTTGATTGATTGTACAGGAAAATATACATCGCAGGGGGTTGACTTTTAC
CATTTCACCGCAATGGAATCAAACTTGTTGAAGAGAATGTTCACAGGCGCATACGCTACAATGACCCGAT
TCTTGCTAGCCTTTTCTCGGTCTTGCAAACAACCGCCGGCAGCTTAGTATATAAATACACATGTACATAC
CTCTCTCCGTATCCTCGTAATCATTTTCTTGTATTTATCGTCTTTTCGCTGTAAAAACTTTATCACACTT
ATCTCAAATACACTTATTAACCGCTTTTACTATTATCTTCTACGCTGACAGTAATATCAAACAGTGACAC
ATATTAAACACAGTGGTTTCTTTGCATAAACACCATCAGCCTCAAGTCGTCAAGTAAAGATTTCGTGTTC
ATGCAGATAGATAACAATCTATATGTTGATAATTAGCGTTGCCTCATCAATGCGAGATCCGTTTAACCGG
ACCCTAGTGCACTTACCCCACGTTCGGTCCACTGTGTGCCGAACATGCTCCTTCACTATTTTAACATGTG
GAATTAATTCTCATGTTTGACAGCTTATCATCGAACTCTAAGAGGTGATACTTATTTACTGTAAAACTGT
GACGATAAAACCGGAAGGAAGAATAAGAAAACTCGAACTGATCTATAATGCCTATTTTCTGTAAAGAGTT
TAAGCTATGAAAGCCTCGGCATTTTGGCCGCTCCTAGGTAGTGCTTTTTTTCCAAGGACAAAACAGTTTC
TTTTTCTTGAGCAGGTTTTATGTTTCGGTAATCATAAACAATAAATAAATTATTTCATTTATGTTTAAAA
ATAAAAAATAAAAAAGTATTTTAAATTTTTAAAAAAGTTGATTATAAGCATGTGACCTTTTGCAAGCAAT
TAAATTTTGCAATTTGTGATTTAGGCAAAAGTTACTATTTCTGGCTCGTGTAATATATGTATGCTAATGT
GAACTTTTACAAAGTCGATATGGACTTAGTCAAAAGAAATTTTCTTAAAAATATATAGCACTAGCCAATT
TAGCACTTCTTTATGAGATATATTATAGACTTTATTAAGCCAGATTTGTGTATTATATGTATTTACCCGG
CGAATCATGGACATACATTCTGAAATAGGTAATATTCTCTATGGTGAGACAGCATAGATAACCTAGGATA
CAAGTTAAAAGCTAGTACTGTTTTGCAGTAATTTTTTTCTTTTTTATAAGAATGTTACCACCTAAATAAG
TTATAAAGTCAATAGTTAAGTTTGATATTTGATTGTAAAATACCGTAATATATTTGCATGATCAAAAGGC
TCAATGTTGACTAGCCAGCATGTCAACCACTATATTGATCACCGATATTAGGACTTCCACACCAACTAGT
AATATGACAATAAATTCAAGATATTCTTCATGAGAATGGCCCAGCGATTATGCGGTGTGAAATACCGCAC
AGATGCGTAAGGAGAAAATACCGCATCAGGCGCCATTCGCCATTCAGGCTGCGCAACTGTTGGGAAGGGC
GATCGGTGCGGGCCTCTTCGCTATTACGCCAGCTGGCGAAAGGGGGATGTGCTGCAAGGCGATTAAGTTG
GGTAACGCCAGGGTTTTCCCAGTCACGACGTTGTAAAACGACGGCCAGTGAATTCTTATTACGATCCTCG
CGCCCCCTACCCACCGTACTCGTCAATTCCAAGGGCATCGGTAAACATCTGCTCAAACTCGAAGTCGGCC
ATATCCAGAGCGCCGTAGGGGGCGGAGTCGTGGGGGGTAAATCCCGGACCCGGGGAATCCCCGTCCCCCA
ACATGTCCAGATCGAAATCGTCTAGCGCGTCGGCATGCATGTGCTCTGTATGTATATAAAACTCTTGTTT
TCTTCTTTTCTCTAAATATTCTTTCCTTATACATTAGGTCCTTTGTAGCATAAATTACTATACTTCTATA
GACACGCAAACACAAATACACACACTAAATTACCGGATCAA
